>Addgene plasmid #46261 | pKNOCK-Cm | depositor full sequence | sequence record 65205 | pKNOCK-Cm sequence 1859 bps
ATTGATCCGGCCACGATGCGTCCGGCGTAGAGGATCTGAAGATCAGCAGTTCAACCTGTTGATAGTACGT
ACTAAGCTCTCATGTTTCACGTACTAAGCTCTCATGTTTAACGTACTAAGCTCTCATGTTTAACGAACTA
AACCCTCATGGCTAACGTACTAAGCTCTCATGGCTAACGTACTAAGCTCTCATGTTTCACGTACTAAGCT
CTCATGTTTGAACAATAAAATTAATATAAATCAGCAACTTAAATAGCCTCTAAGGTTTTAAGTTTTATAA
GAAAAAAAAGAATATATAAGGCTTTTAAAGCTTTTAAGGTTTAACGGTTGTGGACAACAAGCCAGGGATG
TAACGCACTGAGAAGCCCTTAGAGCCTCTCAAAGCAATTTTGAGTGACACAGGAACACTTAACGGCTGAC
ATGGGAATTCCCCTCCACCGCGGTGGCGGCCGCTCTAGAACTAGTGGATCCCCCGGGCTGCAGGAATTCG
ATATCAAGCTTATCGATACCGTCGACCTCGAGGGGGGGCCCGGTACCGAGGACGCGTCCGAATAAATACC
TGTGACGGAAGATCACTTCGCAGAATAAATAAATCCTGGTGTCCCTGTTGATACCGGGAAGCCCTGGGCC
AACTTTTGGCGAAAATGAGACGTTGATCGGCACGTAAGAGGTTCCAACTTTCACCATAATGAAATAAGAT
CACTACCGGGCGTATTTTTTGAGTTATCGAGATTTTCAGGAGCTAAGGAAGCTAAAATGGAGAAAAAAAT
CACTGGATATACCACCGTTGATATATCCCAATGGCATCGTAAAGAACATTTTGAGGCATTTCAGTCAGTT
GCTCAATGTACCTATAACCAGACCGTTCAGCTGGATATTACGGCCTTTTTAAAGACCGTAAAGAAAAATA
AGCACAAGTTTTATCCGGCCTTTATTCACATTCTTGCCCGCCTGATGAATGCTCATCCGGAATTTCGTAT
GGCAATGAAAGACGGTGAGCTGGTGATATGGGATAGTGTTCACCCTTGTTACACCGTTTTCCATGAGCAA
ACTGAAACGTTTTCATCGCTCTGGAGTGAATACCACGACGATTTCCGGCAGTTTCTACACATATATTCGC
AAGATGTGGCGTGTTACGGTGAAAACCTGGCCTATTTCCCTAAAGGGTTTATTGAGAATATGTTTTTCGT
CTCAGCCAATCCCTGGGTGAGTTTCACCAGTTTTGATTTAAACGTGGCCAATATGGACAACTTCTTCGCC
CCCGTTTTCACCATGGGCAAATATTATACGCAAGGCGACAAGGTGCTGATGCCGCTGGCGATTCAGGTTC
ATCATGCCGTTTGTGATGGCTTCCATGTCGGCAGAATGCTTAATGAATTACAACAGTACTGCGATGAGTG
GCAGGGCGGGGCGTAATTTTTTTAAGGCAGTTATTGGTGCCCTTAAACGCCTGGTTGCTACGCCTGAATA
AGTGATAATAAGCGGATGAATGGCAGAAATTCGGACGCGTCAATTCGAGGGGGATCAATTCCGTGATAGG
TGGGCTGCCCTTCCTGGTTGGCTTGGTTTCATCAGCCATCCGCTTGCCCTCATCTGTTACGCCGGCGGTA
GCCGGCCAGCCTCGCAGAGCAGGATTCCCGTTGAGCACCGCCAGGTGCGAATAAGGGACAGTGAAGAAGG
AACACCCGCTCGCGGGTGGGCCTACTTCACCTATCCTGCCCGGCTGACGCCGTTGGATACACCAAGGAAA
GTCTACACGAACCCTTTGGCAAAATCCTGTATATCGTGCGAAAAAGGATGGATATACCGAAAAAATCGCT
ATAATGACCCCGAAGCAGGGTTATGCAGCGGAAAACGGA
Features (pLannotate 1.2.2; 6 found; start..end, strand, type, name):
     33..421     +  rep_origin     R6K γ ori: γ replication origin from E. coli plasmid R6K; requires the R6K initiator protein pi for replication
    433..537     +  misc_feature   MCS: pBluescript multiple cloning site
    654..756     +  promoter       cat promoter: promoter of the E. coli cat gene encoding chloramphenicol acetyltransferase
    757..1413    +  CDS            cat: CAT_ECOLX - Experimental evidence at protein level: Swiss-Prot protein existence level 1. This enzyme is an effector of chloramphenicol resistance in bacteria. From Escherichia coli. This protein is used as a marker in many commonly used cloning vectors, such as pACYC184.
   1534..1579    -  CDS            traJ (fragment): oriT-recognizing protein; traJ
   1612..1721    -  oriT           oriT: incP origin of transfer
