[The description below was written by a language model from this plasmid's Addgene catalogue record and pLannotate feature annotations shown in this document.]
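Description:
pKNOCK-Cm is a compact (about 1.9 kb) empty-backbone suicide vector from the pKNOCK series, designed for gene knockout and targeted DNA insertion into the chromosome of gram-negative bacteria. Its only replication origin is the R6K γ ori, which works only when the R6K initiator protein pi is supplied in trans. The plasmid can therefore be maintained only in E. coli hosts carrying the pir gene. The record lists it as low copy in pir+ strains and high copy in pir116 strains. Selection is by chloramphenicol resistance, provided by the cat gene (chloramphenicol acetyltransferase) expressed from its own cat promoter.

The other functional parts are a pBluescript-derived multiple cloning site and an IncP origin of transfer (oriT), next to which sits a short fragment of traJ. The oriT makes the plasmid mobilizable: it can be moved by conjugation into a wide range of recipients when the transfer functions are provided by the donor strain or a helper, since the vector does not encode them itself. In typical use, an internal fragment of a target gene or another region of homology is cloned into the MCS and the construct is conjugated into a recipient that lacks pi. Because the plasmid cannot replicate there, chloramphenicol-resistant colonies arise only when the whole vector integrates into the chromosome by homologous recombination, which disrupts the target gene or places the cloned DNA at the chosen locus. No insert, reporter or counter-selection marker is annotated. The depositor notes a 2 bp deletion in the quality-control sequence relative to the reference, located in the backbone and not affecting any feature.
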