Addgene plasmid #46261: pKNOCK-Cm
Purpose: (Empty Backbone) Bacterial targeting
Depositing lab: Mikhail Alexeyev. Depositing organization: University of South Alabama. Publication: The pKNOCK series of broad-host-range mobilizable suicide vectors for gene knockout and targeted DNA insertion into the chromosome of gram-negative bacteria. Alexeyev MF. Biotechniques. 1999 May;26(5):824-6, 828. 10.2144/99265bm05 PubMed 10337469.
Backbone
  Vector backbone: original
  Vector type: Bacterial targeting
Growth in bacteria
  Bacterial resistance: Chloramphenicol, 25 μg/mL
  Growth temperature: 37°C
  Growth strain: pir116
  Growth instructions: low copy number in pir+ E. coli strains high copy number in pir116 E. coli strains
  Copy number: Low Copy
Terms and licenses: Academic/Nonprofit Terms; Industry Terms
Depositor comments: Addgene's quality control sequence shows 2bp deletion compared to depositor's reference sequence. The mismatch is in backbone region and does not affect any of the features.
How to cite: pKNOCK-Cm was a gift from Mikhail Alexeyev (Addgene plasmid # 46261 ; http://n2t.net/addgene:46261 ; RRID:Addgene_46261)
