>Addgene plasmid #46261 | pKNOCK-Cm | addgene partial sequence | sequence record 106186 | pGP704-R 5'-aacaagccagggatgtaacg-3'
AGCATTTTGAGTGACACAGGAACACTTAACGGCTGACATGGGAATTCCCCTCCACCGCGGTGGCGGCCGC
TCTAGAACTAGTGGATCCCCCGGGCTGCAGGAATTCGATATCAAGCTTATCGATACCGTCGACCTCGAGG
GGGGGCCCGGTACCGAGGACGCGTCCGAATAAATACCTGTGACGGAAGATCACTTCGCAGAATAAATAAA
TCCTGGTGTCCCTGTTGATACCGGGAAGCCCTGGGCCAACTTTTGGCGAAAATGAGACGTTGATCGGCAC
GTAAGAGGTTCCAACTTTCACCATAATGAAATAAGATCACTACCGGGCGTATTTTTTGAGTTATCGAGAT
TTTCAGGAGCTAAGGAAGCTAAAATGGAGAAAAAAATCACTGGATATACCACCGTTGATATATCCCAATG
GCATCGTAAAGAACATTTTGAGGCATTTCAGTCAGTTGCTCAATGTACCTATAACCAGACCGTTCAGCTG
GATATTACGGCCTTTTTAAAGACCGTAAAGAAAAATAAGCACAAGTTTTATCCGGCCTTTATTCACATTC
TTGCCCGCCTGATGAATGCTCATCCGGAATTTCGTATGGCAATGAAAGACGGTGAGCTGGTGATATGGGA
TAGTGTTCACCCTTGTTACACCGTTTTCCATGAGCAAACTGAAACGTTTTCATCGCTCTGGAGTGAATAC
CACGACGATTTCCGGCAGTTTCTACACATATATTCGCAAGATGTGGCGTGTTACGGTGAAAACCTGGCCT
ATTTCCCTAAAGGGTTTATTGAGAATATGTTTTTCGTCTCAGCCAATCCCTGGGTGAGTTTCACCAGTTT
TGATTTAAACGTGGCCAATATGGACAACTTCTTCGCCCCCGTTTTCACCATGGGCAAATATTATACGCAA
GGCGACAAGGTGCTGATGCCGCTGGCGATTCAGGTTCATCATGCCGTTTGTGATGGCTTCCATG
