>Addgene plasmid #46261 | pKNOCK-Cm | addgene partial sequence | sequence record 106188 | CAT-F 5'-GTTTGTGATGGCTTCCATGTC-3'
TGCGATGAGTGGCAGGGCGGGGCGTAATTTTTTTAAGGCAGTTATTGGTGCCCTTAAACGCCTGGTTGCT
ACGCCTGAATAAGTGATAATAAGCGGATGAATGGCAGAAATTCGGACGCGTCAATTCGAGGGGGATCAAT
TCCGTGATAGGTGGGCTGCCCTTCCTGGTTGGCTTGGTTTCATCAGCCATCCGCTTGCCCTCATCTGTTA
CGCCGGCGGTAGCCGGCCAGCCTCGCAGAGCAGGATTCCCGTTGAGCACCGCCAGGTGCGAATAAGGGAC
AGTGAAGAAGGAACACCCGCTCGCGGGTGGGCCTACTTCACCTATCCTGCCCGGCTGACGCCGTTGGATA
CACCAAGGAAAGTCTACACGAACCCTTTGGCAAAATCCTGTATATCGTGCGAAAAAGGATGGATATACCG
AAAAAATCGCTATAATGACCCCGAAGCAGGGTTATGCAGCGGAAAACGGAATTGATCCGGCCACGATGCG
TCCGGCGTAGAGGATCTGAAGATCAGCAGTTCAACCTGTTGATAGTACGTACTAAGCTCTCATGTTTCAC
GTACTAAGCTCTCATGTTTAACGTACTAAGCTCTCATGTTTAACGAACTAAACCCTCATGGCTAACGTAC
TAAGCTCTCATGGCTAACGTACTAAGCTCTCATGTTTCACGTACTAAGCTCTCATGTTTGAACAATAAAA
TTAATATAAATCAGCAACTTAAATAGCCTCTAAGGTTTTAAGTTTTATAAGAAAAAAAAGAATATATAAG
GCTTTTAAAGCTTTTAAGGTTTAACGGTTGTGGACAACAAGCCAGGGATGTAACGCACTGAGAAGCCCTT
AGAGCCTCTCAAAGCAATTTTGAGTGACACAGGAACACTTAACGGCTGACATGGGAATTCCCCTCCACCG
CGGTGGCGGCCGCTCTAGAACTAGTGGATCCC
